Addgene plasmid #39999: EKAR2G_design2_mTFP_105_Venus_wt
Depositing lab: Olivier Pertz. Depositing organization: University of Basel. Publication: A Versatile Toolkit to Produce Sensitive FRET Biosensors to Visualize Signaling in Time and Space. Fritz RD, Letzelter M, Reimann A, Martin K, Fusco L, Ritsma L, Ponsioen B, Fluri E, Schulte-Merker S, van Rheenen J, Pertz O. Sci Signal. 2013 Jul 23;6(285):rs12. doi: 10.1126/scisignal.2004135. PubMed 23882122.
Backbone
  Vector backbone: pTriEx4
  Backbone manufacturer: Novagen
  Backbone size w/o insert (bp): 4900
  Total vector size (bp): 6900
  Vector type: Mammalian Expression, Bacterial Expression, Insect Expression
Growth in bacteria
  Bacterial resistance: Ampicillin, 100 μg/mL
  Growth temperature: 37°C
  Growth strain: Top10
  Copy number: High Copy
Gene/Insert
  Gene/Insert name: Erk activity reporter
  Species: Synthetic
  Insert size (bp): 1976
  Promoter: CMV
  Tag / fusion protein: His-Myc (N terminal on insert)
  Cloning method: Restriction Enzyme; 5′ cloning site PacI (not destroyed); 3′ cloning site XhoI (not destroyed)
  Sequencing primers: 5′ ctggttattgtgctgtctc; 3′ tcagtggtatttgtga
Resource information
  A portion of this plasmid was derived from a plasmid made by: Karel Svoboda, Janelia Farm Research Campus, Howard Hughes Medical Institute, Ashburn
Terms and licenses: Academic/Nonprofit Terms; Industry Terms: Not Available to Industry
Depositor comments: A genetically encoded fluorescent sensor of ERK activity. 2008. PNAS 205(49)
How to cite: EKAR2G_design2_mTFP_105_Venus_wt was a gift from Olivier Pertz (Addgene plasmid # 39999 ; http://n2t.net/addgene:39999 ; RRID:Addgene_39999)
