[The description below was written by a language model from this plasmid's Addgene catalogue record.]
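Description:
EKAR2G_design2_mTFP_105_Venus_wt is a roughly 6.9 kb expression plasmid built on the Novagen pTriEx4 backbone, a multi-host vector catalogued for expression in mammalian, bacterial and insect cells. It is propagated in E. coli as a high-copy plasmid under ampicillin selection. The record gives no feature table, so the origin of replication and other backbone elements are not itemised here.

The payload is a synthetic insert of about 2 kb encoding an ERK activity reporter, cloned between PacI and XhoI sites that both remain intact. Expression is listed as driven by the CMV promoter, and the sensor carries an N-terminal His-Myc tag for purification or immunodetection. The construct name indicates a donor/acceptor pair of mTFP and Venus. "105" and "wt" appear to specify which fluorophore variants are used (possibly a circular permutant of mTFP and unpermuted Venus), and "design2" one of several sensor layouts, but the record does not define these terms. It also does not describe the sensing module. EKAR-type sensors generally place an ERK substrate peptide and a phospho-binding domain between the two fluorophores, so that phosphorylation by ERK alters the conformation and hence the FRET efficiency.

Part of the plasmid derives from an earlier genetically encoded ERK sensor made by another laboratory. This version belongs to a toolkit for producing more sensitive FRET biosensors by systematically varying fluorophore geometry. It is suited to ratiometric live-cell imaging of ERK signalling in time and space, chiefly in transfected mammalian cells.
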