>Addgene plasmid #39999 | EKAR2G_design2_mTFP_105_Venus_wt | depositor partial sequence | sequence record 50847 | Biosensor
CCATGGCACACCATCACCACCATCACGGGAGCGGGGAGCAGAAACTAATATCAGAGGAGGATCTTGGCTC
AGGAACCGGTAGATCTGGGCACATGGCGGACGAGGAGAAGCTGCCGCCCGGCTGGGAGAAGCGCATGAGC
CGCAGCTCAGGCCGAGTGTACTACTTCAACCACATCACTAACGCCAGCCAGTGGGAGCGGCCCAGCGGCA
ACAGCAGCAGTGGTGGCAAAAACGGGCAGGGGGAGCCTGCCAGGAAGCTGCGCATTCTGCAGTCGACTAG
GGAGCAAGGGCTTGTGGGATCCGAGGACAAGGGCATCGTGAAGGTGAAGTCCGACATCTCCATGGAGGAG
GACTCCTTCATCTACGAGATACACCTCAAGGGCGAGAACTTCCCCCCCAACGGCCCCGTGATGCAGAAGA
AGACCACCGGCTGGGACGCCTCCACCGAGAGGATGTACGTGCGCGACGGCGTGCTGAAGGGCGACGTCAA
GCACAAGCTGCTGCTGGAGGGCGGCGGCCACCACCGCGTTGACTTCAAGACCATCTACAGGGCCAAGAAG
GCGGTGAAGCTGCCCGACTATCACTTTGTGGACCACCGCATCGAGATCCTGAACCACGACAAGGACTACA
ACAAGGTGACCGTTTACGAGAGCGCCGTGGCCCGCAACTCCACCGACGGCATGGACGAGCTGTACAAGGG
TGCTAGCGGAGGAATGGTGAGCAAGGGCGAGGAGACCACAATGGGCGTAATCAAGCCCGACATGAAGATC
AAGCTGAAGATGGAGGGCAACGTGAATGGCCACGCCTTCGTGATCGAGGGCGAGGGCGAGGGCAAGCCCT
ACGACGGCACCAACACCATCAACCTGGAGGTGAAGGAGGGAGCCCCCCTGCCCTTCTCCTACGACATTCT
GACCACCGCGTTCGCCTACGGCAACAGGGCCTTCACCAAGTACCCCGACGACATCCCCAACTACTTCAAG
CAGTCCTTCCCCGAGGGCTACTCTTGGGAGCGCACCATGACCTTCTCCGGAACTTCTGGTTCTGGTAAAC
CTGGTTCTGGTGAAGGTTCTACTAAAGCGGCCGCGATGGTGAGCAAGGGCGAGGAGCTGTTCACCGGGGT
GGTGCCCATCCTGGTCGAGCTGGACGGCGACGTAAACGGCCACAAGTTCAGCGTGTCCGGCGAGGGCGAG
GGCGATGCCACCTACGGCAAGCTGACCCTGAAGCTGATCTGCACCACCGGCAAGCTGCCCGTGCCCTGGC
CCACCCTCGTGACCACCCTGGGCTACGGCCTGCAGTGCTTCGCCCGCTACCCCGACCACATGAAGCAGCA
CGACTTCTTCAAGTCCGCCATGCCCGAAGGCTACGTCCAGGAGCGCACCATCTTCTTCAAGGACGACGGC
AACTACAAGACCCGCGCCGAGGTGAAGTTCGAGGGCGACACCCTGGTGAACCGCATCGAGCTGAAGGGCA
TCGACTTCAAGGAGGACGGCAACATCCTGGGGCACAAGCTGGAGTACAACTACAACAGCCACAACGTCTA
TATCACCGCCGACAAGCAGAAGAACGGCATCAAGGCCAACTTCAAGATCCGCCACAACATCGAGGACGGC
GGCGTGCAGCTCGCCGACCACTACCAGCAGAACACCCCCATCGGCGACGGCCCCGTGCTGCTGCCCGACA
ACCACTACCTGAGCTACCAGTCCGCCCTGAGCAAAGACCCCAACGAGAAGCGCGATCACATGGTCCTGCT
GGAGTTCGTGACCGCCGCCGGGATCACTCTCGGCATGGACGAGCTGTACAAGGGTACCGCTGACCAACTG
ACTGAAGAGTGGTCGACGGTACAGCGGACCGCGCCTGACGTACCACGTACACCAGTAGGAAAGGCAAAGC
TTTCATTCCAATTCCCGCGGGCGCGGGATATCCTTCAAAAAAAACTTGAAGAACTTGAACTTGACGAATG
AGATATCTGACTCGAG
