>Addgene plasmid #39999 | EKAR2G_design2_mTFP_105_Venus_wt | addgene partial sequence | sequence record 54683 | pTriExUP 5'-GGTTATTGTGCTGTCTCATCA-3'
ATACGACTCACTATAGGGGAATTGTGAGCGGATAACAATTCCCCGGAGTTAATCCGGGACCTTTAATTCA
ACCCAACACAATATATTATAGTTAAATAAGAATTATTATCAAATCATTTGTATATTAATTAAAATACTAT
ACTGTAAATTACATTTTATTTACAATCAAAGGAGATATACCATGGCACACCATCACCACCATCACGGGAG
CGGGGAGCAGAAACTAATATCAGAGGAGGATCTTGGCTCAGGAACCGGTAGATCTGGGCACATGGCGGAC
GAGGAGAAGCTGCCGCCCGGCTGGGAGAAGCGCATGAGCCGCAGCTCAGGCCGAGTGTACTACTTCAACC
ACATCACTAACGCCAGCCAGTGGGAGCGGCCCAGCGGCAACAGCAGCAGTGGTGGCAAAAACGGGCAGGG
GGAGCCTGCCAGGAAGCTGCGCATTCTGCAGTCGACTAGGGAGCAAGGGCTTGTGGGATCCGAGGACAAG
GGCATCGTGAAGGTGAAGTCCGACATCTCCATGGAGGAGGACTCCTTCATCTACGAGATACACCTCAAGG
GCGAGAACTTCCCCCCCAACGGCCCCGTGATGCAGAAGAAGACCACCGGCTGGGACGCCTCCACCGAGAG
GATGTACGTGCGCGACGGCGTGCTGAAGGGCGACGTCAAGCACAAGCTGCTGCTGGAGGGCGGCGGCCAC
CACCGCGTTGACTTCAAGACCATCTACAGGGCCAAGAAGGCGGTGAAGCTGCCCGACTATCACTTTGTGG
ACCACCGCATCGAGATCCTGAACCACGACAAGGACTACAACAAGGTGACCGTTTACGAGAGCGCCGTGGC
CCGCAACTCCACCGACGGCATGGACGAGCTGTACAAGGGTG
