>Addgene plasmid #39999 | EKAR2G_design2_mTFP_105_Venus_wt | addgene partial sequence | sequence record 54776 | pTriExDOWN 5'-TCGATCTCAGTGGTATTTGTG-3'
ACCTTCTGATAGGCAGCCTGCACCTGAGGTTAATCACTTAGTGATGGTGATGGTGATGGTGGTGCTCGAG
TCAGATATCTCATTCGTCAAGTTCAAGTTCTTCAAGTTTTTTTTGAAGGATATCCCGCGCCCGCGGGAAT
TGGAATGAAAGCTTTGCCTTTCCTACTGGTGTACGTGGTACGTCAGGCGCGGTCCGCTGTACCGTCGACC
ACTCTTCAGTCAGTTGGTCAGCGGTACCCTTGTACAGCTCGTCCATGCCGAGAGTGATCCCGGCGGCGGT
CACGAACTCCAGCAGGACCATGTGATCGCGCTTCTCGTTGGGGTCTTTGCTCAGGGCGGACTGGTAGCTC
AGGTAGTGGTTGTCGGGCAGCAGCACGGGGCCGTCGCCGATGGGGGTGTTCTGCTGGTAGTGGTCGGCGA
GCTGCACGCCGCCGTCCTCGATGTTGTGGCGGATCTTGAAGTTGGCCTTGATGCCGTTCTTCTGCTTGTC
GGCGGTGATATAGACGTTGTGGCTGTTGTAGTTGTACTCCAGCTTGTGCCCCAGGATGTTGCCGTCCTCC
TTGAAGTCGATGCCCTTCAGCTCGATGCGGTTCACCAGGGTGTCGCCCTCGAACTTCACCTCGGCGCGGG
TCTTGTAGTTGCCGTCGTCCTTGAAGAAGATGGTGCGCTCCTGGACGTAGCCTTCGGGCATGGCGGACTT
GAAGAAGTCGTGCTGCTTCATGTGGTCGGGGTAGCGGGCGAAGCACTGCAGGCCGTAGCCCAGGGTGGTC
ACGAGGGTGGGCCAGG
