>Addgene plasmid #39999 | EKAR2G_design2_mTFP_105_Venus_wt | addgene partial sequence | sequence record 55528 | EXFP-R 5'-GTCTTGTAGTTGCCGTCGTC-3'
GTAGCCTTCGGGCATGGCGGACTTGAAGAAGTCGTGCTGCTTCATGTGGTCGGGGTAGCGGGCGAAGCAC
TGCAGGCCGTAGCCCAGGGTGGTCACGAGGGTGGGCCAGGGCACGGGCAGCTTGCCGGTGGTGCAGATCA
GCTTCAGGGTCAGCTTGCCGTAGGTGGCATCGCCCTCGCCCTCGCCGGACACGCTGAACTTGTGGCCGTT
TACGTCGCCGTCCAGCTCGACCAGGATGGGCACCACCCCGGTGAACAGCTCCTCGCCCTTGCTCACCATC
GCGGCCGCTTTAGTAGAACCTTCACCAGAACCAGGTTTACCAGAACCAGAAGTTCCGGAGAAGGTCATGG
TGCGCTCCCAAGAGTAGCCCTCGGGGAAGGACTGCTTGAAGTAGTTGGGGATGTCGTCGGGGTACTTGGT
GAAGGCCCTGTTGCCGTAGGCGAACGCGGTGGTCAGAATGTCGTAGGAGAAGGGCAGGGGGGCTCCCTCC
TTCACCTCCAGGTTGATGGTGTTGGTGCCGTCGTAGGGCTTGCCCTCGCCCTCGCCCTCGATCACGAAGG
CGTGGCCATTCACGTTGCCCTCCATCTTCAGCTTGATCTTCATGTCGGGCTTGATTACGCCCATTGTGGT
CTCCTCGCCCTTGCTCACCATTCCTCCGCTAGCACCCTTGTACAGCTCGTCCATGCCGTCGGTGGAGTTG
CGGGCCACGGCGCTCTCGTAAACGGTCACCTTGTTGTAGTCCTTGTCGTGGTTCAGGATCTCGATGCGGT
GGTCCACAAAGTGATAGTCGGGCAGCTTCACCGCCTTCTTGGCCCTGTAGATGGTCTTGAAGTCAACGCG
GTGGTGGCCGCCGCCCTCCAGCAGCAGCTTGTGCTTGACGTCGCCCTTCAGCACGCC
